>Addgene plasmid #207526 | pS44i8GH-2 | addgene full sequence | sequence record 409598 | Addgene NGS Result
TATTTGAGGCGCTAAATGAAACCTTAACGCTATGGAACTCGCCGCCCGACTGGGCTGGCGATGAGCGAAA
TGTAGTGCTTACGTTGTCCCGCATTTGGTACAGCGCAGTAACCGGCAAAATCGCGCCGAAGGATGTCGCT
GCCGACTGGGCAATGGAGCGCCTGCCGGCCCAGTATCAGCCCGTCATACTTGAAGCTAGACAGGCTTATC
TTGGACAAGAAGAAGATCGCTTGGCCTCGCGCGCAGATCAGTTGGAAGAATTTGTCCACTACGTGAAAGG
CGAGATCACCAAGGTAGTCGGCAAATAAGACAATTGTCCTTTTCCGCTGCATAACCCTGCTTCGGGGTCA
TTATAGCGATTTTTTCGGTATATCCATCCTTTTTCGCACGATATACAGGATTTTGCCAAAGGGTTCGTGT
AGACTTTCCTTGGTGTATCCAACGGCGTCAGCCGGGCAGGATAGGTGAAGTAGGCCCACCCGCGAGCGGG
TGTTCCTTCTTCACTGTCCCTTATTCGCACCTGGCGGTGCTCAACGGGAATCCTGCTCTGCGAGGCTGGC
CGTAGGCCGGCCGATAATCTCATGACCAAAATCCCTTAACGTGAGTTTTCGTTCCACTGAGCGTCAGACC
CCGTAGAAAAGATCAAAGGATCTTCTTGAGATCCTTTTTTTCTGCGCGTAATCTGCTGCTTGCAAACAAA
AAAACCACCGCTACCAGCGGTGGTTTGTTTGCCGGATCAAGAGCTACCAACTCTTTTTCCGAAGGTAACT
GGCTTCAGCAGAGCGCAGATACCAAATACTGTTCTTCTAGTATAGCCGTAGTTAGGCCACCACTTCAAGA
ACTCTGTAGCACCGCCTACATACCTCGCTCTGCTAATCCTGTTACCAGTGGCTGCTGCCAGTGGCGATAA
GTCGTGTCTTACCGGGTTGGACTCAAGACGATAGTTACCGGATAAGGCGCAGCGGTCGGGCTGAACGGGG
GGTTCGTGCACACAGCCCAGCTTGGAGCGAACGACCTACACCGAACTGAGATACCTACAGCGTGAGCTAT
GAGAAAGCGCCACGCTTCCCGAAGGGAGAAAGGCGGACAGGCATCCGGTAAGCGGCAGGGTCGGAACAGG
AGAGCGCACGAGGGAGCTTCCAGGGGGAAACGCCTGGTATCTTTATAGTCCTGTCGGGTTTCGCCACCTC
TGACTTGAGCGTCGATTTTTGTGATGCTCGTCAGGGGGGCGGAGCCTATGGAAAAACGCCAGCAACGCGG
CCGTGAAAGGCAGGCCGGTCCGTGGTGGCCACGGCCTCTAGGCCAGATCCAGCGGCATCTGGGTTAGTCG
AGCGCGGGCCGCTTCCCATGTCTCACCAGGGCGAGCCTGTTTCGCGATCTCAGCATCTGAAATCTTCCCG
GCCTTGCGCTTCGCTGGGGCCTTACCCACCGCCTTGGCGGGCTTCTTCGGTCCAAAACTGAACAACAGAT
GTGTGACCTTGCGCCCGGTCTTTCGCTGCGCCCACTCCACCTGTAGCGGGCTGTGCTCGTTGATCTGCGT
CACGGCTGGATCAAGCACTCGCAACTTGAAGTCCTTGATCGAGGGATACCGGCCTTCCAGTTGAAACCAC
TTTCGCAGCTGGTCAATTTCTATTTCGCGCTGGCCGATGCTGTCCCATTGCATGAGCAGCTCGTAAAGCC
TGATCGCGTGGGTGCTGTCCATCTTGGCCACGTCAGCCAAGGCGTATTTGGTGAACTGTTTGGTGAGTTC
CGTCAGGTACGGCAGCATGTCTTTGGTGAACCTGAGTTCTACACGGCCCTCACCCTCCCGGTAGATGATT
GTTTGCACCCAGCCGGTAATCATCACACTCGGTCTTTTCCCCTTGCCATTGGGCTCTTGGGTTAACCGGA
CTTCCCGCCGTTTCAGGCGCAGGGCCGCTTCTTTGAGCTGGTTGTAGGAAGATTCGATAGGGACACCCGC
CATCGTCGCTATGTCCTCCGCCGTCACTGAATACATCACTTCATCGGTGACAGGCTCGCTCCTCTTCACC
TGGCTAATACAGGCCAGAACGATCCGCTGTTCCTGAACACTGAGGCGATACGCGGCCTCGACCAGGGCAT
TGCTTTTGTAAACCATTGGGGGTGAGGCCACGTTCGACATATGTCCGCTCCCTTCTCTGACGCCGTCCAC
GCCCTAGGCATGGTCATGACTCCATTATTATTGTTTCTGTTGCATAAAGCCTAAGGGGTAGGCCTTACTA
GAGATAGCCTTACGTTAGTTATCCTTGTGTATAAGGGGACACTGTATCTGCGTCCCACAATACAACAAAT
CCGTCCCTTTACAACAACAAATCCGTCCCTTCTTAACAACAAATCCGTCCCTTAATGGCAACAAATCCGT
CCCTTTTTAAACTCTACAGGCCACGGATTACGTGGCCTGTAGACGTCCTAAAAGGTTTAAAAGGGAAAAG
GAAGAAAAGGGTGGAAACGCAAAAAACGCACCACTACGTGGCCCCGTTGGGGCCGCATTTGTGCCCCTGA
AGGGGCGGGGGAGGCGTCTGGGCAATCCCCGTTTTACCAGTCCCCTATCGCCGCCTGAGAGGGCGCAGGA
AGCGAGTAATCAGGGTATCGAGGCGGATTCACCCTTGGCGTCCAACCAGCGGCACCAGCGGCGCCTGAGA
GGGGCGCGCCCAGCTGTCTAGGGCGGCGGATTTGTCCTACTCAGGAGAGCGTTCACCGACAAACAACAGA
TAAAACGAAAGGCCCAGTCTTTCGACTGAGCTTTTCGTTTTATTTGATGCCTTTAATTAAACGTTCGTAA
TCAAGCCACTTCCTTTTTGCATTGACGCAGGGTGTCGGAAGGCAACTCGCCGAACGCGCTCCTATAGTTT
TCAGCGAAGCGTCCCAAATGTAAGAAGCCGTAGTCTAGGGCTATCTCAGTTATACTACGCACATTGGCAC
TGGGATCGTTCAAGCAGGCGCGGATGCTTTCGAGCTTGCGGTTGCGGATGTAGTTCTTCGGCGTGGTGCC
GGCGTGCTTCTCGAACAAATTGTAGAGCGAGCGTGGACTCATCATCGCCAGCTCCGCTAACCGCTCAAGG
CTGATATTCCGTTTGAGATTCTCCTCAATGAATTGAACGACTCGCTCGAAAGACGGGTTACCTTTGCTGA
AAATTTCACGGCTGACATTGCTGCCCAGCATTTCGAGCAGCTTGGAAGCGATGATCCCCGCATAGTGCTC
TTGGACCCGAGGCATCGACTTTGTATGTTCCGCTTCGTCACAAACTAACCCGAGTAGATTGATAAAGCCA
TCGAGTTGCTGGAGATTGTGTCGCGCGGCGAAACGGATACCCTCCCTCGGCTTGTGCCAATTGTTGTCAC
TGCACGCCCGATCAAGGACCACTGAGGGCAATTTAACGATAAATTTCTCGCAATCTTCTGAATAGGTCAG
GTCGGCTTGGTCATCCGGATTGAGCAGCAATAGTTCGCCCGGCGCAAAATAGTGCTCCTGGCCATGGCCA
CGCCACAGGCAATGGCCTTTGAGTATTATTTGCAGATGATAACAGGTTTCTAATCCAGGCGAGATTACCC
TCACGCTACCGCCGTAGCTGATTCGACACAGATCGAGGCATCCGAAGATTCTGTGGTGCAGCCTGCCTGC
CGGGCGCCCGCCCTTGGGCAGGCGAATAGAGTGCGTACCGACATACTGGTTAACATAATCGGAGACTGCA
TAGGGCTCGGCGTGGACGAAGATCTGACTTTTCTCGTTCAATAAGCAAAAATCCATAGTTCACGGTTCTC
TTATTTTAATGTGGGCTGCTTGGTGTGATGTAGAAAGGCGCCAAGTCGATGAAAATGCATCTCGACGTGA
TGCGTATACGGGTTACCCCCATTGCCACGTTGCGCCATCCTTTTTGCAATCAGTGACCACTTTTCCAAGC
AAAAATAACGCCAAGCAGAACGAAGACGTTCTTTTTAAGAAGCGAGAACACCAGAAGTTCGTGCTGTCGG
GGCATGGGGCGACGAATTGGCGGATAAAGGGGATCTGCTGGATATTACGGCCTTTTTAAAGACCGTAAAG
AAAAATAAGCACAAGTTTTATCCGGCCTTTATTCACATTCTTGCCCGCCTGATGAATGCTCATCCGTAAT
TACGTATGGCAATGAAAGACGGTGAGCTGGTGATATGGGATAGTGTTCACCCTTGTTACACCGTTTTCCA
TGAGCAAACTGAAACGTTTTCATCGCTCTGGAGTGAATACCACGACGATTTCCGGCAGTTTCTACACATA
TATTCGCAAGATGTGGCGTGTTACGGTGAAAACCTGGCCTATTTCCCTAAAGGGTTTATTGAGAATATGT
TTTTCGTCTCAGCCAATCCCTGGGTGAGTTTCACCAGTTTTGATTTAAACGTGGCCAATATGGACAACTT
CTTCGCCCCCGTTTTCACCATGCATGGGAATTAGCTTGATCTGACCAACGACCGGTAGCGGAGCTATCCA
ACGGCGGTATACCAGGAAAACACACAGCAGGTACATCAGAACAGTACCATGACTGAAGAACAAATAGTTT
TTTCCTGATCCATAAAGCAGAACGGCCTGCTCCATGACAAATCTGGCTCCCCAACTAATGCCCCATGCAG
CCAGCATAACCAGCATAAAGTGCAGTGTCCGGTTTGATAGGGATAAGTCCAGCCTTGCAAGAAGCGGATA
CAGGAGTGCAAAAAATTTTATTTGACATGCGTGATGTTTAGAATTATAATTTGGGGACCTTAAGGAGGTT
TTCTAATGATCATGGGAATTCATAAAGGTGAAGAACTGTTCACCGGTGTTGTTCCGATCCTGGTTGAACT
GGATGGTGATGTTAACGGCCACAAATTCTCTGTTCGTGGTGAAGGTGAAGGTGATGCAACCAACGGTAAA
CTGACCCTGAAATTCATCTGCACTACCGGTAAACTGCCGGTTCCATGGCCGACTCTGGTGACTACCCTGA
CCTATGGTGTTCAGTGTTTTTCTCGTTACCCGGATCACATGAAGCAGCATGATTTCTTCAAATCTGCAAT
GCCGGAAGGTTATGTACAGGAGCGCACCATTTCTTTCAAAGACGATGGCACCTACAAAACCCGTGCAGAG
GTTAAATTTGAAGGTGATACTCTGGTGAACCGTATTGAACTGAAAGGCATTGATTTCAAAGAGGACGGCA
ACATCCTGGGCCACAAACTGGAATATAACTTCAACTCCCATAACGTTTACATCACCGCAGACAAACAGAA
GAACGGTATCAAAGCTAACTTCAAAATTCGCCATAACGTTGAAGACGGTAGCGTACAGCTGGCGGACCAC
TACCAGCAGAACACTCCGATCGGTGATGGTCCGGTTCTGCTGCCGGATAACCACTACCTGTCCACCCAGT
CTAAACTGTCCAAAGACCCGAACGAAAAGCGCGACCACATGGTGCTGCTGGAGTTCGTTACTGCAGCAGG
TATCACGCACGGCATGGATGAACTCTACAAATAAAAGCTTGCGGCCGCGTCGTGACTGGGAAAACCCTGG
CGACTAGTCTTGGACTCCTGTTGATAGATCCAGTAATGACCTCAGAACTCCATCTGGATTTGTTCAGAAC
GCTCGGTTGCCGCCGGGCGTTTTTTATTGGTGAGAATCCAGGGGTCCCTTTAATTAATTGTTGACAATTA
ATCATCGGCATAGTATATCGGCATAGTATAATACGACAAGGTGAGGAACTAAACCCCTAGGCCGCGGCCG
CGCGGAGACCCGAGACTGGTCTCAGTTTTAGAGCTAGAAATAGCAAGTTAAAATAAGGCTAGTCCGTTAT
CAACTTGAAAAAGTGGCACCGAGTCGGTGCAATTCGAGCTCGGTACCCGGGGATCCCAATAATTACGATT
TACGTATTTAAATGAACCTTGACCGAACGCAGCGGTGGTAACGGCGCAGTGGCGGTTTTCATGGCTTGTT
ATGACTGTTTTTTTGGGGTACAGTCTATGCCTCGGGCATCCAAGCAGCAAGCGCGTTACGCCGTGGGTCG
ATGTTTGATGTTATGGAGCAGCAACGATGTTACGCAGCAGGGCAGTCGCCCTAAAACAAAGTTAAACATC
ATGAGGGAAGCGGTGATCGCCGAAGTATCGACTCAACTATCAGAGGTAGTTGGCGTCATCGAGCGCCATC
TCGAACCGACGTTGCTGGCCGTACATTTGTACGGCTCCGCAGTGGATGGCGGCCTGAAGCCACACAGTGA
TATTGATTTGCTGGTTACGGTGACCGTAAGGCTTGATGAAACAACGCGGCGAGCTTTGATCAACGACCTT
TTGGAAACTTCGGCTTCCCCTGGAGAGAGCGAGATTCTCCGCGCTGTAGAAGTCACCATTGTTGTGCACG
ACGACATCATTCCGTGGCGTTATCCAGCTAAGCGCGAACTGCAATTTGGAGAATGGCAGCGCAATGACAT
TCTTGCAGGTATCTTCGAGCCAGCCACGATCGACATTGATCTGGCTATCTTGCTGACAAAAGCAAGAGAA
CATAGCGTTGCCTTGGTAGGTCCAGCGGCGGAGGAACTCTTTGATCCGGTTCCTGAACAGGATC
Features (pLannotate 1.2.2; 18 found; start..end, strand, type, name):
    454..562     +  oriT           oriT: incP origin of transfer
    656..1244    +  rep_origin     ori: high-copy-number ColE1/pMB1/pBR322/pUC origin of replication
   1298..2131    -  CDS            pRO1600 Rep: replication protein for the broad-host-range plasmid pRO1600 from Pseudomonas aeruginosa&nbsp
   2210..2249    -  promoter       Pm promoter (fragment): The bacterial Pm promoter is activated by XylS in the presence of benzoate or m-toluate (Marqués et al., 1999).
   2266..2617    +  rep_origin     pRO1600 oriV: broad-host-range origin of replication from Pseudomonas aeruginosa plasmid pRO1600; requires the pRO1600 Rep protein for replication (West et al., 1994)
   2690..2776    -  terminator     rrnB T1 terminator: Escherichia coli rrnB; transcription terminator T1 from the E. coli rrnB gene
   2801..3766    -  CDS            XylS: XylS regulator encoded by the Pseudomonas putida TOL plasmid pWWO; xylS; stimulates transcription from the Pm promoter in the presence of aromatic compounds such as m-toluate or benzoate
   4027..4432    +  CDS            CmR (fragment): chloramphenicol acetyltransferase; cat; confers resistance to chloramphenicol
   4394..4654    -  CDS            YPRA_ECOLX (fragment): Protein predicted: Swiss-Prot protein existence level 4. From Escherichia coli.
   4666..4706    +  promoter       Pm promoter (fragment): The bacterial Pm promoter is activated by XylS in the presence of benzoate or m-toluate (Marqués et al., 1999).
   4784..5491    +  CDS            Superfolder GFP: Superfolder GFP is a basic (constitutively fluorescent) green fluorescent protein published in 2005, derived from Aequorea victoria. It is reported to be a very rapidly-maturing weak dimer.
   5508..5532    +  CDS            lacZα (fragment): LacZα fragment of β-galactosidase; lacZ fragment
   5543..5637    +  terminator     lambda t0 terminator: transcription terminator from phage lambda
   5660..5707    +  promoter       EM7 promoter: synthetic bacterial promoter&nbsp
   5765..5840    +  misc_RNA       gRNA scaffold: guide RNA scaffold for the Streptococcus pyogenes CRISPR/Cas9 system
   5841..5866    +  misc_feature   MCS (fragment): pUC18/19 multiple cloning site
   6028..6084    +  CDS            GmR (fragment): gentamycin acetyltransferase; aacC1; confers resistance to gentamycin
   6091..308     +  CDS            SmR (across the origin): aminoglycoside adenylyltransferase (Murphy, 1985); aadA; confers resistance to spectinomycin and streptomycin
