[The description below was written by a language model from this plasmid's Addgene catalogue record and pLannotate feature annotations shown in this document.]
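Description:
pS44i8GH-2 is a conditionally replicating, self-curing vector for Pseudomonas and other Gram-negative bacteria. It is built on the pSEVA448 backbone from the SEVA collection and catalogued as a CRISPR/Pseudomonas vector. It carries a hybrid replication module. A high-copy ColE1/pUC-type origin supports maintenance in E. coli cloning strains. The broad-host-range pRO1600 oriV works only when the pRO1600 Rep protein (repA) is supplied. Here repA sits under the Pm promoter, which is activated by the XylS regulator in the presence of inducers such as m-toluate or benzoate. The plasmid encodes xylS itself, in a version cured of BsaI sites. Replication in Pseudomonas therefore depends on the inducer, and withdrawing it should lead to plasmid loss. This fits the self-curing base-editing toolset with which the plasmid was deposited. Selection is by the aadA gene, which confers streptomycin/spectinomycin resistance, and an incP oriT allows conjugative transfer.

The record lists a P14b→msfGFP cassette. The annotation detects a superfolder-type GFP coding sequence followed by the lambda t0 terminator, which gives a fluorescent marker for tracking plasmid presence or loss. The P14b promoter is not annotated as such; instead a second Pm promoter fragment is called just upstream of the GFP. The table also shows an EM7 promoter followed by a Streptococcus pyogenes Cas9 guide RNA scaffold, which suggests a guide expression unit. Removal of BsaI sites from xylS may serve BsaI-based spacer cloning, though the record does not say so. No Cas9 or deaminase gene is annotated. The short CmR, GmR and lacZα fragments appear to be partial matches rather than functional markers.
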