Addgene plasmid #207526: pS44i8GH-2
Purpose: Conditionally-replicating in Pseudomonas vector, high-copy-number; oriV(pRO1600/ColE1), xylS (cured of BsaI-sites), Pm→repA, P14b→msfGFP; SmR/SpR
Depositing lab: Pablo Ivan Nikel. Depositing organization: Danmarks Tekniske Universitet. Publication: The pAblo.pCasso self-curing vector toolset for unconstrained cytidine and adenine base-editing in Gram-negative bacteria. Kozaeva E, Nielsen ZS, Nieto-Dominguez M, Nikel PI. Nucleic Acids Res. 2024 Jan 5:gkad1236. doi: 10.1093/nar/gkad1236. PubMed 38180826.
Backbone
  Vector backbone: pSEVA448
  Backbone manufacturer: SEVA collection
  Vector type: CRISPR ; Pseudomonas vector
Growth in bacteria
  Bacterial resistance: Streptomycin, 50 μg/mL
  Growth temperature: 37°C
  Growth strain: DH5alpha
  Copy number: High Copy
Gene/Insert
  Gene/Insert name: oriV(pRO1600/ColE1), xylS (cured of BsaI-sites), Pm→repA, P14b→msfGFP
Terms and licenses: Academic/Nonprofit Terms; Industry Terms: Not Available to Industry
How to cite: pS44i8GH-2 was a gift from Pablo Ivan Nikel (Addgene plasmid # 207526 ; http://n2t.net/addgene:207526 ; RRID:Addgene_207526)
